Addgene plasmid #195419: pMN-015
Purpose: AAVS1 Integratable mCherry Reporter for synZiFTR ZF7
Depositing lab: Ahmad Khalil. Depositing organization: Boston University Main Campus. Publication: Multidimensional control of therapeutic human cell function with synthetic gene circuits. Li HS, Israni DV, Gagnon KA, Gan KA, Raymond MH, Sander JD, Roybal KT, Joung JK, Wong WW, Khalil AS. Science. 2022 Dec 16;378(6625):1227-1234. doi: 10.1126/science.ade0156. Epub 2022 Dec 15. PubMed 36520914.
Backbone
  Vector backbone: AAVS1 donor
  Vector type: Mammalian Expression
Growth in bacteria
  Bacterial resistance: Ampicillin, 100 μg/mL
  Growth temperature: 37°C
  Growth strain: NEB Stable
  Copy number: Unknown
Gene/Insert
  Gene/Insert name: 4X ZF7 BS - minCMV - mCherry - RbGpA - bGHpA - pGK - PuroR - P2A - BFP - SV40pA
  Species: Synthetic
  Cloning method: Gibson Cloning
Terms and licenses: Academic/Nonprofit Terms; Industry Terms: Not Available to Industry
How to cite: pMN-015 was a gift from Ahmad Khalil (Addgene plasmid # 195419 ; http://n2t.net/addgene:195419 ; RRID:Addgene_195419)
