[The description below was written by a language model from this plasmid's Addgene catalogue record and pLannotate feature annotations shown in this document.]
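Description:
pMN-015 is a mammalian donor plasmid of about 8.2 kb, designed to integrate a synthetic transcription factor reporter into the human AAVS1 safe-harbour locus in intron 1 of PPP1R12C. It is propagated in E. coli through a high-copy ColE1/pUC-type origin and selected with ampicillin through the β-lactamase gene. The backbone also carries lac promoter/operator remnants, an SV40 origin and an additional SV40 polyadenylation signal, all lying outside the homology arms. The annotated left and right AAVS1 homology arms, each roughly 500 bp, flank the payload so that it can be inserted by homology-directed repair. This normally follows a targeted break at the locus, but the record does not specify which nuclease is used.

The payload contains two units. The first is the reporter: four binding sites for the ZF7 zinc-finger array sit upstream of a minimal CMV promoter driving mCherry, and the transcript is terminated by a rabbit β-globin poly(A) signal followed by a bGH poly(A). The binding sites are named in the insert description but are not annotated in the feature table. The minimal promoter should have little activity alone, so red fluorescence is expected to depend on recruitment of a ZF7-based synZiFTR synthetic transcriptional regulator. The second unit is a constitutive selection and tracking cassette. In it the mouse PGK promoter drives puromycin N-acetyltransferase linked by a P2A peptide to TagBFP, ending in an SV40 poly(A). This allows integrants to be enriched with puromycin and identified by blue fluorescence independently of reporter state.

The construct is used to make stable reporter cell lines for measuring ZF7 synZiFTR activity in synthetic gene circuit work in human cells.
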