Features (pLannotate 1.2.2; 25 found; start..end, strand, type, name):
      4..23      +  enhancer       CMV enhancer (fragment): human cytomegalovirus immediate early enhancer
    127..656     -  misc_feature   HA-R: right homology arm from the adeno-associated virus integration site (AAVS1) within intron 1 of the human PPP1R12C gene
   1061..1097    +  promoter       minimal CMV promoter (fragment): human cytomegalovirus (CMV) immediate early promoter
   1147..1856    +  CDS            mCherry (fragment): monomeric derivative of DsRed fluorescent protein (Shaner et al., 2004) mammalian codon-optimized
   1866..1937    +  CDS            HBB (fragment): HBB_PONPY - Experimental evidence at transcript level: Swiss-Prot protein existence level 2. Involved in oxygen transport from the lung to the various peripheral tissues. From Pongo pygmaeus (Bornean orangutan).
   2008..2063    +  polyA_signal   β-globin poly(A) signal: rabbit β-globin polyadenylation signal (Gil and Proudfoot, 1987)
   2409..2633    +  polyA_signal   bGH poly(A) signal: bovine growth hormone polyadenylation signal
   2637..2658    +  promoter       SV40 promoter (fragment): SV40 enhancer and early promoter
   2698..3197    +  promoter       PGK promoter: mouse phosphoglycerate kinase 1 promoter
   3221..3817    +  CDS            PuroR (fragment): puromycin N-acetyltransferase; pac from Streptomyces; confers resistance to puromycin
   3884..4585    +  CDS            TagBFP: monomeric blue fluorescent protein mammalian codon-optimized
   4596..4680    +  CDS            large T antigen (fragment): large T antigen from SV40 (simian virus 40)
   4703..4824    +  polyA_signal   SV40 poly(A) signal: SV40 polyadenylation signal
   4965..5466    -  misc_feature   HA-L: left homology arm from the adeno-associated virus integration site (AAVS1) within intron 1 of the human PPP1R12C gene
   5692..5708    -  protein_bind   lac operator: The lac repressor binds to the lac operator to inhibit transcription in E. coli. This inhibition can be relieved by adding lactose or isopropyl-β-D-thiogalactopyranoside (IPTG). lac repressor encoded by lacI
   5716..5746    -  promoter       lac promoter: promoter for the E. coli lac operon
   5761..5782    -  protein_bind   CAP binding site: CAP binding activates transcription in the presence of cAMP. E. coli catabolite activator protein
   5795..5834    -  CDS            lacI (fragment): lac repressor; lacI; The lac repressor binds to the lac operator to inhibit transcription in E. coli. This inhibition can be relieved by adding lactose or isopropyl-β-D-thiogalactopyranoside (IPTG).
   5841..5863    +  promoter       SV40 promoter (fragment): SV40 enhancer and early promoter
   5887..6022    +  rep_origin     SV40 ori: SV40 origin of replication
   6042..6176    +  polyA_signal   SV40 poly(A) signal: SV40 polyadenylation signal
   6178..6232    -  CDS            lacI (fragment): lac repressor; lacI; The lac repressor binds to the lac operator to inhibit transcription in E. coli. This inhibition can be relieved by adding lactose or isopropyl-β-D-thiogalactopyranoside (IPTG).
   6415..7003    -  rep_origin     ori: high-copy-number ColE1/pMB1/pBR322/pUC origin of replication
   7174..8034    -  CDS            AmpR: β-lactamase; bla; confers resistance to ampicillin, carbenicillin, and related antibiotics
   8035..8139    -  promoter       AmpR promoter: bla
>Addgene plasmid #195419 | pMN-015 | addgene full sequence | sequence record 384990 | Addgene NGS Result
GTCGACATTGATTATTGACTAGTGAAGGGGCAGGAGAGCCAGGGGCATGAGATGGTGGACGAGGAAGGGG
GACAGGGAAGCCTGAGCGCCTCTCCTGGGCTTGCCAAGGACTCAAACCCAGAAGCCCAGAGCAGGGCCTT
AGGGAAGCGGGACCCTGCTCTGGGCGGAGGAATATGTCCCAGATAGCACTGGGGACTCTTTAAGGAAAGA
AGGATGGAGAAAGAGAAAGGGAGTAGAGGCGGCCACGACCTGGTGAACACCTAGGACGCACCATTCTCAC
AAAGGGAGTTTTCCACACGGACACCCCCCTCCTCACCACAGCCCTGCCAGGACGGGGCTGGCTACTGGCC
TTATCTCACAGGTAAAACTGACGCACGGAGGAACAATATAAATTGGGGACTAGAAAGGTGAAGAGCCAAA
GTTAGAACTCAGGACCAACTTATTCTGATTTTGTTTTTCCAAACTGCTTCTCCTCTTGGGAAGTGTAAGG
AAGCTGCAGCACCAGGATCAGTGAAACGCACCAGACAGCCGCGTCAGAGCAGCTCAGGTTCTGGGAGAGG
GTAGCGCAGGGTGGCCACTGAGAACCGGGCAGGTCACGCATCCCCCCCTTCCCTCCCACCCCCTGCCAAG
CTCTCCCTCCCAGGATCCTCTCTGGCTCCATCGTAAGCAAACCTTAGAGGTTCTGGCAAGGAGAGAGATG
GCTCCAGGAAATGGGGGTGTGTCACCAGATAAGGAATCTGCCTAACAGGAGGTGGGGGTTAGACCCAATA
TCAGGAGACTAGGAAGGAGGAGGCCTAAGGATGGGGCTTTTCTGTCACCAATCCGCCGGCGAATTCGTCG
ACCGGGTTTCGTAACAATCGCATGAGGATTCGCAACGCCTTCGACGAGGTCGCATAAGTAGTCCCGTCTC
AGTAAAGGTCGACGAGGTCGCATAAGTAGAATCGGACTGCCTTCGTACGACGAGGTCGCATAAGTAGGTA
TCAGTCGCCTCGGAACGACGAGGTCGCATAAGTAGATTCGTAAGAGGCTCACTCTCCCTTACACGGAGTG
GATAACTAGTTAGGCGTGTACGGTGGGAGGCCTATATAAGCAGAGCTCGTTTAGTGAACCGTCAGATCGC
CTGGAACGCGTACCGGTGTCGCCACCATGGTGAGCAAGGGCGAGGAGGATAACATGGCCATCATCAAGGA
GTTCATGCGCTTCAAGGTGCACATGGAGGGCTCCGTGAACGGCCACGAGTTCGAGATCGAGGGCGAGGGC
GAGGGCCGCCCCTACGAGGGCACCCAGACCGCCAAGCTGAAGGTGACCAAGGGTGGCCCCCTGCCCTTCG
CCTGGGACATCCTGTCCCCTCAGTTCATGTACGGCTCCAAGGCCTACGTGAAGCACCCCGCCGACATCCC
CGACTACTTGAAGCTGTCCTTCCCCGAGGGCTTCAAGTGGGAGCGCGTGATGAACTTCGAGGACGGCGGC
GTGGTGACCGTGACCCAGGACTCCTCCCTGCAGGACGGCGAGTTCATCTACAAGGTGAAGCTGCGCGGCA
CCAACTTCCCCTCCGACGGCCCCGTAATGCAGAAGAAGACCATGGGCTGGCAGGCCTCCTCCGAGCGGAT
GTACCCCGAGGACGGCGCCCTGAAGGGCGAGATCAAGCAGAGGCTGAAGCTGAAGGACGGCGGCCACTAC
GACGCTGAGGTCAAGACCACCTACAAGGCCAAGAAGCCCGTGCAGCTGCCCGGCGCCTACAACGTCAACA
TCAAGTTGGACATCACCTCCCACAACGAGGACTACACCATCGTGGAACAGTACGAACGCGCCGAGGGCCG
CCACTCCACCGGCGGCATGGACGAGCTGTACAAGTAAGCGGCCGCACTCCTCAGGTGCAGGCTGCCTATC
AGAAGGTGGTGGCTGGTGTGGCCAATGCCCTGGCTCACAAATACCACTGAGATCTTTTTCCCTCTGCCAA
AAATTATGGGGACATCATGAAGCCCCTTGAGCATCTGACTTCTGGCTAATAAAGGAAATTTATTTTCATT
GCAATAGTGTGTTGGAATTTTTTGTGTCTCTCACTCGGAAGGACATATGGGAGGGCAAATCATTTAAAAC
ATCAGAATGAGTATTTGGTTTAGAGTTTGGCAACATATGCCCATATGCTGGCTGCCATGAACAAAGGTTG
GCTATAAAGAGGTCATCAGTATATGAAACAGCCCCCTGCTGTCCATTCCTTATTCCATAGAAAAGCCTTG
ACTTGAGGTTAGATTTTTTTTATATTTTGTTTTGTGTTATTTTTTTCTTTAACATCCCTAAAATTTTCCT
TACATGTTTTACTAGCCAGATTTTTCCTCCTCTCCTGACTACTCCCAGTCATAGCTGTCCCTCTTCTCTT
ATGAAGATCCCTCGACCTGCAGGGTACCCTGTGCCTTCTAGTTGCCAGCCATCTGTTGTTTGCCCCTCCC
CCGTGCCTTCCTTGACCCTGGAAGGTGCCACTCCCACTGTCCTTTCCTAATAAAATGAGGAAATTGCATC
GCATTGTCTGAGTAGGTGTCATTCTATTCTGGGGGGTGGGGTGGGGCAGGACAGCAAGGGGGAGGATTGG
GAAGACAATAGCAGGCATGCTGGGGATGCGGTGGGCTCTATGGCTTCTGAGGCGGAAAGAACCAGCTGGG
GCTCTAGGGGGTATCCCCACGCGCCCTGTAGCGTACCGGGTAGGGGAGGCGCTTTTCCCAAGGCAGTCTG
GAGCATGCGCTTTAGCAGCCCCGCTGGGCACTTGGCGCTACACAAGTGGCCTCTGGCCTCGCACACATTC
CACATCCACCGGTAGGCGCCAACCGGCTCCGTTCTTTGGTGGCCCCTTCGCGCCACCTTCTACTCCTCCC
CTAGTCAGGAAGTTCCCCCCCGCCCCGCAGCTCGCGTCGTGCAGGACGTGACAAATGGAAGTAGCACGTC
TCACTAGTCTCGTGCAGATGGACAGCACCGCTGAGCAATGGAAGCGGGTAGGCCTTTGGGGCAGCGGCCA
ATAGCAGCTTTGCTCCTTCGCTTTCTGGGCTCAGAGGCTGGGAAGGGGTGGGTCCGGGGGCGGGCTCAGG
GGCGGGCTCAGGGGCGGGGCGGGCGCCCGAAGGTCCTCCGGAGGCCCGGCATTCTGCACGCTTCAAAAGC
GCACGTCTGCCGCGCTGTTCTCCTCTTCCTCATCTCCGGGCCTTTCGATATCTCGCACAGTGCCGCCACC
ATGACCGAGTACAAGCCCACGGTGCGCCTCGCCACCCGCGACGACGTCCCCAGGGCCGTACGCACCCTCG
CCGCCGCGTTCGCCGACTACCCCGCCACGCGCCACACCGTCGATCCGGACCGCCACATCGAGCGGGTCAC
CGAGCTGCAAGAACTCTTCCTCACGCGCGTCGGGCTCGACATCGGCAAGGTGTGGGTCGCGGACGACGGC
GCCGCGGTGGCGGTCTGGACCACGCCGGAGAGCGTCGAAGCGGGGGCGGTGTTCGCCGAGATCGGCCCGC
GCATGGCCGAGTTGAGCGGTTCCCGGCTGGCCGCGCAGCAACAGATGGAAGGCCTCCTGGCGCCGCACCG
GCCCAAGGAGCCCGCGTGGTTCCTGGCCACCGTCGGCGTCTCGCCCGACCACCAGGGCAAGGGTCTGGGC
AGCGCCGTCGTGCTCCCCGGAGTGGAGGCGGCCGAGCGCGCCGGGGTGCCCGCCTTCCTGGAGACCTCCG
CGCCCCGCAACCTCCCCTTCTACGAGCGGCTCGGCTTCACCGTCACCGCCGACGTCGAGGTGCCCGAAGG
ACCGCGCACCTGGTGCATGACCCGCAAGCCCGGTGCCGGAAGCGGAGCTACTAACTTCAGCCTGCTGAAG
CAGGCTGGAGACGTGGAGGAGAACCCTGGACCTATGAGCGAGCTGATTAAGGAGAACATGCACATGAAGC
TGTACATGGAGGGCACCGTGGACAACCATCACTTCAAGTGCACATCCGAGGGCGAAGGCAAGCCCTACGA
GGGCACCCAGACCATGAGAATCAAGGTGGTCGAGGGCGGCCCTCTCCCCTTCGCCTTCGACATCCTGGCT
ACTAGCTTCCTCTACGGCAGCAAGACCTTCATCAACCACACCCAGGGCATCCCCGACTTCTTCAAGCAGT
CCTTCCCTGAGGGCTTCACATGGGAGAGAGTCACCACATACGAAGACGGGGGCGTGCTGACCGCTACCCA
GGACACCAGCCTCCAGGACGGCTGCCTCATCTACAACGTCAAGATCAGAGGGGTGAACTTCACATCCAAC
GGCCCTGTGATGCAGAAGAAAACACTCGGCTGGGAGGCCTTCACCGAGACGCTGTACCCCGCTGACGGCG
GCCTGGAAGGCAGAAACGACATGGCCCTGAAGCTCGTGGGCGGGAGCCATCTGATCGCAAACATCAAGAC
CACATATAGATCCAAGAAACCCGCTAAGAACCTCAAGATGCCTGGCGTCTACTATGTGGACTACAGACTG
GAAAGAATCAAGGAGGCCAACAACGAGACCTACGTCGAGCAGCACGAGGTGGCAGTGGCCAGATACTGCG
ACCTCCCTAGCAAACTGGGGCACAAGCTTAATTAATCTAGATAACTGATCATAATCAGCCATACCACATT
TGTAGAGGTTTTACTTGCTTTAAAAAACCTCCCACACCTCCCCCTGAACCTGAAACATAAAATGAATGCA
ATTGTTGTTGTTAACTTGTTTATTGCAGCTTATAATGGTTACAAATAAAGCAATAGCATCACAAATTTCA
CAAATAAAGCATTTTTTTCACTGCATTCTAGTTGTGGTTTGTCCAAACTCATCAATGTATCTTAGGCGCG
CCCTGTCCCTAGTGGCCCCACTGTGGGGTGGAGGGGACAGATAAAAGTACCCAGAACCAGAGCCACATTA
ACCGGCCCTGGGAATATAAGGTGGTCCCAGCTCGGGGACACAGGATCCCTGGAGGCAGCAAACATGCTGT
CCTGAAGTGGACATAGGGGCCCGGGTTGGAGGAAGAAGACTAGCTGAGCTCTCGGACCCCTGGAAGATGC
CATGACAGGGGGCTGGAAGAGCTAGCACAGACTAGAGAGGTAAGGGGGGTAGGGGAGCTGCCCAAATGAA
AGGAGTGAGAGGTGACCCGAATCCACAGGAGAACGGGGTGTCCAGGCAAAGAAAGCAAGAGGATGGAGAG
GTGGCTAAAGCCAGGGAGACGGGGTACTTTGGGGTTGTCCAGAAAAACGGTGATGATGCAGGCCTACAAG
AAGGGGAGGCGGGACGCAAGGGAGACATCCGTCGGAGAAGGCCATCCTAAGAAACGAGAGATGGCACAGG
CCCCAGAAGGAGAAGGAAAAGGGAACCCAGCGAGTGAAGACGGCATGGGGTTGGGTGAGGGAGGAGAGAT
GCCCGGAGAGGACCCAGACACGGGGAGGATCCGCTCAGAGGACATCACGTGGTGCAGCGCCGAGAAGGAA
GTGCTCCGGAAAGAGCATCCTTGGGCAGCAACACAGCAGAGAGCAAGGGGAAGAGGGAGTGGAGGAAGAC
GGAACCTGAAGGAGGCGGCAGGGAAGGATCTGGGCCAGCCGTAGAGGTGACCCAGGCCACAAGCTGCAGA
CAGAAAGCGGCACAGGCCCAGGGGAGAGAATGCCCTCGACCTGCAGCCCAAGCTTGGCGTAATCATGGTC
ATAGCTGTTTCCTGTGTGAAATTGTTATCCGCTCACAATTCCACACAACATACGAGCCGGAAGCATAAAG
TGTAAAGCCTGGGGTGCCTAATGAGTGAGCTAACTCACATTAATTGCGTTGCGCTCACTGCCCGCTTTCC
AGTCGGGAAACCTGTCGTGCCAGCGGATCCGCATCTCAATTAGTCAGCAACCATAGTCCCGCCCCTAACT
CCGCCCATCCCGCCCCTAACTCCGCCCAGTTCCGCCCATTCTCCGCCCCATGGCTGACTAATTTTTTTTA
TTTATGCAGAGGCCGAGGCCGCCTCGGCCTCTGAGCTATTCCAGAAGTAGTGAGGAGGCTTTTTTGGAGG
CCTAGGCTTTTGCAAAAAGCTAACTTGTTTATTGCAGCTTATAATGGTTACAAATAAAGCAATAGCATCA
CAAATTTCACAAATAAAGCATTTTTTTCACTGCATTCTAGTTGTGGTTTGTCCAAACTCATCAATGTATC
TTATCATGTCTGGATCCGCTGCATTAATGAATCGGCCAACGCGCGGGGAGAGGCGGTTTGCGTATTGGGC
GCTCTTCCGCTTCCTCGCTCACTGACTCGCTGCGCTCGGTCGTTCGGCTGCGGCGAGCGGTATCAGCTCA
CTCAAAGGCGGTAATACGGTTATCCACAGAATCAGGGGATAACGCAGGAAAGAACATGTGAGCAAAAGGC
CAGCAAAAGGCCAGGAACCGTAAAAAGGCCGCGTTGCTGGCGTTTTTCCATAGGCTCCGCCCCCCTGACG
AGCATCACAAAAATCGACGCTCAAGTCAGAGGTGGCGAAACCCGACAGGACTATAAAGATACCAGGCGTT
TCCCCCTGGAAGCTCCCTCGTGCGCTCTCCTGTTCCGACCCTGCCGCTTACCGGATACCTGTCCGCCTTT
CTCCCTTCGGGAAGCGTGGCGCTTTCTCATAGCTCACGCTGTAGGTATCTCAGTTCGGTGTAGGTCGTTC
GCTCCAAGCTGGGCTGTGTGCACGAACCCCCCGTTCAGCCCGACCGCTGCGCCTTATCCGGTAACTATCG
TCTTGAGTCCAACCCGGTAAGACACGACTTATCGCCACTGGCAGCAGCCACTGGTAACAGGATTAGCAGA
GCGAGGTATGTAGGCGGTGCTACAGAGTTCTTGAAGTGGTGGCCTAACTACGGCTACACTAGAAGAACAG
TATTTGGTATCTGCGCTCTGCTGAAGCCAGTTACCTTCGGAAAAAGAGTTGGTAGCTCTTGATCCGGCAA
ACAAACCACCGCTGGTAGCGGTGGTTTTTTTGTTTGCAAGCAGCAGATTACGCGCAGAAAAAAAGGATCT
CAAGAAGATCCTTTGATCTTTTCTACGGGGTCTGACGCTCAGTGGAACGAAAACTCACGTTAAGGGATTT
TGGTCATGAGATTATCAAAAAGGATCTTCACCTAGATCCTTTTAAATTAAAAATGAAGTTTTAAATCAAT
CTAAAGTATATATGAGTAAACTTGGTCTGACAGTTACCAATGCTTAATCAGTGAGGCACCTATCTCAGCG
ATCTGTCTATTTCGTTCATCCATAGTTGCCTGACTCCCCGTCGTGTAGATAACTACGATACGGGAGGGCT
TACCATCTGGCCCCAGTGCTGCAATGATACCGCGAGACCCACGCTCACCGGCTCCAGATTTATCAGCAAT
AAACCAGCCAGCCGGAAGGGCCGAGCGCAGAAGTGGTCCTGCAACTTTATCCGCCTCCATCCAGTCTATT
AATTGTTGCCGGGAAGCTAGAGTAAGTAGTTCGCCAGTTAATAGTTTGCGCAACGTTGTTGCCATTGCTA
CAGGCATCGTGGTGTCACGCTCGTCGTTTGGTATGGCTTCATTCAGCTCCGGTTCCCAACGATCAAGGCG
AGTTACATGATCCCCCATGTTGTGCAAAAAAGCGGTTAGCTCCTTCGGTCCTCCGATCGTTGTCAGAAGT
AAGTTGGCCGCAGTGTTATCACTCATGGTTATGGCAGCACTGCATAATTCTCTTACTGTCATGCCATCCG
TAAGATGCTTTTCTGTGACTGGTGAGTACTCAACCAAGTCATTCTGAGAATAGTGTATGCGGCGACCGAG
TTGCTCTTGCCCGGCGTCAATACGGGATAATACCGCGCCACATAGCAGAACTTTAAAAGTGCTCATCATT
GGAAAACGTTCTTCGGGGCGAAAACTCTCAAGGATCTTACCGCTGTTGAGATCCAGTTCGATGTAACCCA
CTCGTGCACCCAACTGATCTTCAGCATCTTTTACTTTCACCAGCGTTTCTGGGTGAGCAAAAACAGGAAG
GCAAAATGCCGCAAAAAAGGGAATAAGGGCGACACGGAAATGTTGAATACTCATACTCTTCCTTTTTCAA
TATTATTGAAGCATTTATCAGGGTTATTGTCTCATGAGCGGATACATATTTGAATGTATTTAGAAAAATA
AACAAATAGGGGTTCCGCGCACATTTCCCCGAAAAGTGCCACCTG
